>Addgene plasmid #190844 | pSilencer2.1-U6-3JB1R+10 | addgene full sequence | sequence record 379242 | Addgene NGS Result
GACGAAAGGGCCTCGTGATACGCCTATTTTTATAGGTTAATGTCATGATAATAATGGTTTCTTAGACGTC
AGGTGGCACTTTTCGGGGAAATGTGCGCGGAACCCCTATTTGTTTATTTTTCTAAATACATTCAAATATG
TATCCGCTCATGAGACAATAACCCTGATAAATGCTTCAATAATATTCCAGCAGGCAGAAGTATGCAAAGC
ATGCATCTCAATTAGTTAGCAACCAGGTGTGGAAAGTCCCCAGGCTCCCCAGCAGGCAGAAGTATGCAAA
GCATGCATCTCAATTAGTCAGCAACCATAGTCCCGCCCCTAACTCCGCCCATCCCGCCCCTAACTCCGCC
CAGTTCCGCCCATTCTCCGCCCCATGGCTGACTAATTTTTTTTATTTATGCAGAGGCCGAGGCCGCCTCT
GCCTCTGAGCTATTCCAGAAGTAGTGGGGAGGCTTTTTTGGAGGCCTAGGCTTTTGCAAAAAGCTCCCGG
GAGCTTGTATATCCATTTTCGGATCTGATCAGCACGTGATGAAAAAGCCTGAACTCACCGCGACGTCTGT
CGAGAAGTTTCTGATCGAAAAGTTCGACAGCGTCTCCGACCTGATGCAGCTCTCGGAGGGCGAAGAATCT
CGTGCTTTCAGCTTCGATGTAGGAGGGCGTGGATATGTCCTGCGGGTAAATAGCTGCGCCGATGGTTTCT
ACAAAGATCGTTATGTTTATCGGCACTTTGCATCGGCCGCGCTCCCGATTCCGGAAGTGCTTGACATTGG
GGAATTCAGCGAGAGCCTGACCTATTGCATCTCCCGCCGTGCACAGGGTGTCACGTTGCAAGACCTGCCT
GAAACCGAACTGCCCGCTGTTCTGCAGCCGGTCGCGGAGGCCATGGATGCGATCGCTGCGGCCGATCTTA
GCCAGACGAGCGGGTTCGGCCCATTCGGACCGCAAGGAATCGGTCAATACACTACATGGCGTGATTTCAT
ATGCGCGATTGCTGATCCCCATGTGTATCACTGGCAAACTGTGATGGACGACACCGTCAGTGCGTCCGTC
GCGCAGGCTCTCGATGAGCTGATGCTTTGGGCCGAGGACTGCCCCGAAGTCCGGCACCTCGTGCACGCGG
ATTTCGGCTCCAACAATGTCCTGACGGACAATGGCCGCATAACAGCGGTCATTGACTGGAGCGAGGCGAT
GTTCGGGGATTCCCAATACGAGGTCGCCAACATCTTCTTCTGGAGGCCGTGGTTGGCTTGTATGGAGCAG
CAGACGCGCTACTTCGAGCGGAGGCATCCGGAGCTTGCAGGATCGCCGCGGCTCCGGGCGTATATGCTCC
GCATTGGTCTTGACCAACTCTATCAGAGCTTGGTTGACGGCAATTTCGATGATGCAGCTTGGGCGCAGGG
TCGATGCGACGCAATCGTCCGATCCGGAGCCGGGACTGTCGGGCGTACACAAATCGCCCGCAGAAGCGCG
GCCGTCTGGACCGATGGCTGTGTAGAAGTACTCGCCGATAGTGGAAACCGACGCCCCAGCACTCGTCCGA
GGGCAAAGGAATAGCACGTGCTACGAGATTTCGATTCCACCGCCGCCTTCTATGAAAGGTTGGGCTTCGG
AATCGTTTTCCGGGACGCCGGCTGGATGATCCTCCAGCGCGGGGATCTCATGCTGGAGTTCTTCGCCCAC
CCCAACTTGTTTATTGCAGCTTATAATGGTTACAAATAAAGCAATAGCATCACAAATTTCACAAATAAAG
CATTTTTTTCACTGCATTCTAGTTGTGGTTTGTCCAAACTCATCAATGTATCTTATCATGTCTGTATACC
GTCGACCTCTAGCTAGAGCTTGGCGTAATCATGGTCATAGCTGTTTCCTGTGTGAAATTGTTATCCGCTC
ACAATTCCACACAACATACGAGCCGGAAGCATAAAGGTAAGCCTGAATATTGAAAAAGGAAGAGTATGAG
TATTCAACATTTCCGTGTCGCCCTTATTCCCTTTTTTGCGGCATTTTGCCTTCCTGTTTTTGCTCACCCA
GAAACGCTGGTGAAAGTAAAAGATGCTGAAGATCAGTTGGGTGCACGAGTGGGTTACATCGAACTGGATC
TCAACAGCGGTAAGATCCTTGAGAGTTTTCGCCCCGAAGAACGTTTTCCAATGATGAGCACTTTTAAAGT
TCTGCTATGTGGCGCGGTATTATCCCGTATTGACGCCGGGCAAGAGCAACTCGGTCGCCGCATACACTAT
TCTCAGAATGACTTGGTTGAGTACTCACCAGTCACAGAAAAGCATCTTACGGATGGCATGACAGTAAGAG
AATTATGCAGTGCTGCCATAACCATGAGTGATAACACTGCGGCCAACTTACTTCTGACAACGATCGGAGG
ACCGAAGGAGCTAACCGCTTTTTTGCACAACATGGGGGATCATGTAACTCGCCTTGATCGTTGGGAACCG
GAGCTGAATGAAGCCATACCAAACGACGAGCGTGACACCACGATGCCTGTAGCAATGGCAACAACGTTGC
GCAAACTATTAACTGGCGAACTACTTACTCTAGCTTCCCGGCAACAATTAATAGACTGGATGGAGGCGGA
TAAAGTTGCAGGACCACTTCTGCGCTCGGCCCTTCCGGCTGGCTGGTTTATTGCTGATAAATCTGGAGCC
GGTGAGCGTGGGTCTCGCGGTATCATTGCAGCACTGGGGCCAGATGGTAAGCCCTCCCGTATCGTAGTTA
TCTACACGACGGGGAGTCAGGCAACTATGGATGAACGAAATAGACAGATCGCTGAGATAGGTGCCTCACT
GATTAAGCATTGGTAACTGTCAGACCAAGTTTACTCATATATACTTTAGATTGATTTAAAACTTCATTTT
TAATTTAAAAGGATCTAGGTGAAGATCCTTTTTGATAATCTCATGACCAAAATCCCTTAACGTGAGTTTT
CGTTCCACTGAGCGTCAGACCCCGTAGAAAAGATCAAAGGATCTTCTTGAGATCCTTTTTTTCTGCGCGT
AATCTGCTGCTTGCAAACAAAAAAACCACCGCTACCAGCGGTGGTTTTTTTGCCGGATCAAGAGCTACCA
ACTCTTTTTCCGAAGGTAACTGGCTTCAGCAGAGCGCAGATACCAAATACTGTTCTTCTAGTGTAGCCGT
AGTTAGGCCACCACTTCAAGAACTCTGTAGCACCGCCTACATACCTCGCTCTGCTAATCCTGTTACCAGT
GGCTGCTGCCAGTGGCGATAAGTCGTGTCTTACCGGGTTGGACTCAAGACGATAGTTACCGGATAAGGCG
CAGCGGTCGGGCTGAACGGGGGGTTCGTGCACACAGCCCAGCTTGGAGCGAACGACCTACACCGAACTGA
GATACCTACAGCGTGAGCTATGAGAAAGCGCCACGCTTCCCGAAGGGAGAAAGGCGGACAGGTATCCGGT
AAGCGGCAGGGTCGGAACAGGAGAGCGCACGAGGGAGCTTCCAGGGGGAAACGCCTGGTATCTTTATAGT
CCTGTCGGGTTTCGCCACCTCTGACTTGAGCGTCGATTTTTGTGATGCTCGTCAGGGGGGCGGAGCCTAT
GGAAAAACGCCAGCAACGCGGCCTTTTTACGGTTCCTGGCCTTTTGCTGGCCTTTTGCTCACATGTTCTT
TCCTGCGTTATCCCCTGATTCTGTGGATAACCGTATTACCGCCTTTGAGTGAGCTGATACCGCTCGCCGC
AGCCGAACGACCGAGCGCAGCGAGTCAGTGAGCGAGGAAGCGGAAGAGCGCCCAATACGCAAACCGCCTC
TCCCCGCGCGTTGGCCGATTCATTAATGCAGCTGGCACGACAGGTTTCCCGACTGGAAAGCGGGCAGTGA
GCGCAACGCAATTAATGTGAGTTAGCTCACTCATTAGGCACCCCAGGCTTTACACTTTATGCTTCCGGCT
CGTATGTTGTGTGGAATTGTGAGCGGATAACAATTTCACACAGGAAACAGCTATGACATGATTACGAATT
GCAACGATTTAGGTGACACTATAGAAGAGAAGGAATTAATACGACTCACTATAGGGAGAGAGAGAGAATT
ACCCTCACTAAAGGGAGGAGAAGCATGAATTCCCCAGTGGAAAGACGCGCAGGCAAAACGCACCACGTGA
CGGAGCGTGACCGCGCGCCGAGCGCGCGCCAAGGTCGGGCAGGAAGAGGGCCTATTTCCCATGATTCCTT
CATATTTGCATATACGATACAAGGCTGTTAGAGAGATAATTAGAATTAATTTGACTGTAAACACAAAGAT
ATTAGTACAAAATACGTGACGTAGAAAGTAATAATTTCTTGGGTAGTTTGCAGTTTTAAAATTATGTTTT
AAAATGGACTATCATATGCTTACCGTAACTTGAAAGTATTTCGATTTCTTGGGTTTATATATCTTGTGGA
AAGGACGCGGGATCCGGCATCAATATGGTGACCTCCCGGGCTAGCTAGCTAGCTTCTGGACTGCGATGGG
AGCACGAAACGTCGTGGCGCAATTGGGTGGGGAAAGTCCTTAAAAGAGGGCCACCACAGAAGCTAGCTAG
CTAGAGCGGGGGACCACCAGGTTGCCTAAGGGGGGTGAACCGGCCCAGGTCGGACCCGAGGAGAGAATCA
CTTACGGATCCTCGTTAAGTGGCTCTCAGTCGCCCGTAACTCCGATGCCGATGCAGCGGCGACAACTGCA
CCCAAGGCTCGGATCCTCGGGAACGGAGCAGGTCAAAACTCCCGTGCTGTTTTTTGGAAAAGCTTGGCAC
TGGCCGTCGTTTTACAACGTCGTGACTGGGAAAACCCTGGCGTTACCCAACTTAATCGCCTTGCAGCACA
TCCCCCTTTCGCCAGCTGGCGTAATAGCGAAGAGGCCCGCACCGATCGCCCTTCCCAACAGTTGCGCAGC
CTGAATGGCGAATGGCGCCTGATGCGGTATTTTCTCCTTACGCATCTGTGCGGTATTTCACACCGCATAT
GGTGCACTCTCAGTACAATCTGCTCTGATGCCGCATAGTTAAGCCAGCCCCGACACCCGCCAACACCCGC
TGACGCGCCCTGACGGGCTTGTCTGCTCCCGGCATCCGCTTACAGACAAGCTGTGACCGTCTCCGGGAGC
TGCATGTGTCAGAGGTTTTCACCGTCATCACCGAAACGCGCGA
Features (pLannotate 1.2.2; 20 found; start..end, strand, type, name):
     96..186     +  promoter       AmpR promoter (fragment): bla
    187..480     +  promoter       SV40 promoter (fragment): SV40 enhancer and early promoter
    529..1554    +  CDS            HygR: aminoglycoside phosphotransferase from E. coli; aph(4)-Ia; confers resistance to hygromycin
   1564..1689    +  CDS            ble (fragment): BLE_KLEPN - Experimental evidence at protein level: Swiss-Prot protein existence level 1. Binding protein with a strong affinity to the bleomycin family of antibiotics. Binds to CL990; an antimitotic-antibiotic compound. From Klebsiella pneumoniae.
   1684..1805    +  polyA_signal   SV40 poly(A) signal: SV40 polyadenylation signal
   1878..1894    -  protein_bind   lac operator: The lac repressor binds to the lac operator to inhibit transcription in E. coli. This inhibition can be relieved by adding lactose or isopropyl-β-D-thiogalactopyranoside (IPTG). lac repressor encoded by lacI
   1902..1926    -  promoter       lac promoter (fragment): promoter for the E. coli lac operon
   1936..1955    +  promoter       AmpR promoter (fragment): bla
   1956..2816    +  CDS            AmpR: β-lactamase; bla; confers resistance to ampicillin, carbenicillin, and related antibiotics
   2987..3575    +  rep_origin     ori: high-copy-number ColE1/pMB1/pBR322/pUC origin of replication
   3758..3850    +  CDS            lacI (fragment): lac repressor; lacI; The lac repressor binds to the lac operator to inhibit transcription in E. coli. This inhibition can be relieved by adding lactose or isopropyl-β-D-thiogalactopyranoside (IPTG).
   3863..3884    +  protein_bind   CAP binding site: CAP binding activates transcription in the presence of cAMP. E. coli catabolite activator protein
   3899..3929    +  promoter       lac promoter: promoter for the E. coli lac operon
   3937..3953    +  protein_bind   lac operator: The lac repressor binds to the lac operator to inhibit transcription in E. coli. This inhibition can be relieved by adding lactose or isopropyl-β-D-thiogalactopyranoside (IPTG). lac repressor encoded by lacI
   3997..4015    +  promoter       SP6 promoter: promoter for bacteriophage SP6 RNA polymerase
   4027..4045    +  promoter       T7 promoter: promoter for bacteriophage T7 RNA polymerase
   4176..4416    +  promoter       U6 promoter: RNA polymerase III promoter for human U6 snRNA
   4758..4912    +  CDS            lacZα (fragment): LacZα fragment of β-galactosidase; lacZ fragment
   4918..5017    -  misc_feature   bom (fragment): basis of mobility region from pBR322
   5119..1       -  CDS            rop (fragment) (across the origin): Rop protein, which maintains plasmids at low copy number; rop
