[The description below was written by a language model from this plasmid's Addgene catalogue record and pLannotate feature annotations shown in this document.]
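Description:
pSilencer2.1-U6-3JB1R+10 is a 5,153 bp mammalian expression plasmid built on the pSilencer2.1-U6 hygro backbone, a vector designed for RNA polymerase III–driven transcription of small RNAs. It is maintained in E. coli at high copy through a ColE1/pUC-type origin and selected with ampicillin via the β-lactamase gene. For selection of transfected mammalian cells it carries a hygromycin resistance gene (HygR) driven by the SV40 enhancer/early promoter and terminated by an SV40 polyadenylation signal. The remaining annotations are backbone remnants with no evident functional role here: fragments of lacI, lacZα, ble, bom and rop, lac promoter/operator elements, and SP6 and T7 phage promoters upstream of the expression cassette.

The payload is a 315 bp synthetic insert, 3JB1R_AP3+10bp, introduced by Gibson cloning downstream of the human U6 promoter. The insert itself is not annotated in the feature table, but the unannotated gap between the U6 promoter and the lacZα fragment is consistent with its location. It encodes a non-coding RNA rather than a protein: a dual-specificity aptamer in which one module binds O-GlcNAc transferase (OGT) and the other, the previously described AP3 aptamer, binds GFP and its derivatives. According to the record, the two modules in this variant are joined by a linker that adopts a folded structure. By bridging OGT to a GFP-tagged protein in cells, such aptamers are intended to manipulate O-GlcNAcylation of a chosen target; the associated work applied this approach to study O-GlcNAc function on β-catenin.
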