Addgene plasmid #190844: pSilencer2.1-U6-3JB1R+10
Purpose: For mammalian expression of 3JB1R+10, a dual-specificity aptamer that binds OGT and GFP. Expression is driven by a U6 promoter. This dual-specificity aptamer adopts a folded linker.
Depositing lab: Gerald Hart. Depositing organization: University of Georgia. Publication: Dual-specificity RNA aptamers enable manipulation of target-specific O-GlcNAcylation and unveil functions of O-GlcNAc on beta-catenin. Zhu Y, Hart GW. Cell. 2022 Dec 30:S0092-8674(22)01529-X. doi: 10.1016/j.cell.2022.12.016. PubMed 36626902.
Backbone
  Vector backbone: pSilencer2.1-U6 hygro
  Total vector size (bp): 5153
  Vector type: Mammalian Expression, Synthetic Biology, Affinity Reagent/ Antibody
  Selectable markers: Hygromycin
Growth in bacteria
  Bacterial resistance: Ampicillin, 100 μg/mL
  Growth temperature: 37°C
  Growth strain: DH5alpha
  Copy number: High Copy
Gene/Insert
  Gene/Insert name: 3JB1R_AP3+10bp (A Dual-Specificity aptamer targeting OGT and GFP)
  Species: Synthetic
  Insert size (bp): 315
  Promoter: U6
  Cloning method: Gibson Cloning
  Sequencing primers: 5′ T7, LKO.1 5'; 3′ 2.0Rev
Terms and licenses: Academic/Nonprofit Terms; Industry Terms
Depositor comments: Sequence of the AP3 portion is from the article below: Shui, B., Ozer, A., Zipfel, W., Sahu, N., Singh, A., Lis, J.T., Shi, H., and Kotlikoff, M.I. (2012). RNA aptamers that functionally interact with green fluorescent protein and its derivatives. Nucleic Acids Res 40, e39. 10.1093/nar/gkr1264.
How to cite: pSilencer2.1-U6-3JB1R+10 was a gift from Gerald Hart (Addgene plasmid # 190844 ; http://n2t.net/addgene:190844 ; RRID:Addgene_190844)
